>Addgene plasmid #26343 | pcDNA3.2/V5 mmu-mir-1964 | depositor partial sequence | sequence record 12427 | Author sequence
TGATCAAGAAAGGCACCTCAGCTAGTAATAACCAGGCTTACTCAACTTTCAAAAATGAACCTTTCTGAAC
TTTAAATTCTTGCCCAAAATTTTCTACATCAAAGCAACTAACACAAACATCTTAACCTTTCTTGCGAAGC
TGGAGCACAAAAGCCGGTGCCGGTGTGATGCCTACACCGACTTCTGGGCTCCGGCTTTGGAAGGAAGGAG
GTAGCCTCGGCTGGCATTGCTGGTATTGCCTTGACTAATCCTCACACCTACTTGCAGAGGTATGCTAGTA
CCACAGGGAGGAGGGGACAGATGCCAAAGGGAGCAGGGAGTCAACTGTCC
