>Addgene plasmid #26343 | pcDNA3.2/V5 mmu-mir-1964 | addgene partial sequence | sequence record 32496 | 26343 with CMV-F
CTCTCTGGCTACTAGAGAACCCACTGCTTACTGGCTTATCGAAATTAATACGACTCACTATAGGGAGACC
CAAGCTGGCTAGTTAAGCTATCAACAAGTTTGTACAAAAAAGCAGGCTTGATCAAGAAAGGCACCTCAGC
TAGTAATAACCAGGCTTACTCAACTTTCAAAAATGAACCTTTCTGAACTTTAAATTCTTGCCCAAAATTT
TCTACATCAAAGCAACTAACACAAACATCTTAACCTTTCTTGCGAAGCTGGAGCACAAAAGCCGGTGCCG
GTGTGATGCCTACACCGACTTCTGGGCTCCGGCTTTGGAAGGAAGGAGGTAGCCTCGGCTGGCATTGCTG
GTATTGCCTTGACTAATCCTCACACCTACTTGCAGAGGTATGCTAGTACCACAGGGAGGAGGGGACAGAT
GCCAAAGGGAGCAGGGAGTCAACTGTCCACCCAGCTTTCTTGTACAAAGTGGTTGATCTAGAGGGCCCGC
GGTTCGAAGGTAAGCCTATCCCTAACCCTCTCCTCGGTCTCGATTCTACGCGTACCGGTTAGTAATGAGT
TTAAACGGGGGAGGCTAACTGAAACACGGAAGGAGACAATACCGGAAGGAACCCGCGCTATGACGGCAAT
AAAAAGACAGAATAAAACGCACGGGTGTTGGGTCGTTTGTTCATAAACGCGGGGTTCGGTCCCAGGGCTG
GCACTCTGTCGATACCCCACCGAGACCCCATTGGGGCCAATACGCCCGCGTTTCTTCCTTTTCCCCACCC
CACCCCCCAAGTTCGGGTGAAGGCCCAGGGCTCGCAGCCAACGTCGGGGCGGCAGGCCCTGCCATAGCAG
ATCTGCGCAGCTGGGGCTCTAGGGGGTATCCCC
[76 nt withheld, positions 874-949]
