[The description below was written by a language model from this plasmid's Addgene catalogue record.]
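Description:
pcDNA3.2/V5 mmu-mir-1964 is a mammalian expression plasmid built on the Invitrogen pcDNA3.2/V5-DEST Gateway destination backbone (7711 bp without insert). It is propagated in E. coli under ampicillin selection, and it carries a neomycin resistance marker that allows G418 selection of transfected mammalian cells. The record does not give the copy number and includes no feature table, so individual backbone elements are not itemised. However, the use of a CMV forward sequencing primer is consistent with the CMV promoter that drives expression in this vector family, and the V5 reverse primer reflects the V5 epitope coding region downstream of the recombination site.

The payload is a roughly 330 bp fragment of mouse genomic DNA containing the mmu-mir-1964 (Mir1964) locus. According to the depositor comments, the pre-miRNA hairpin and its surrounding regions were amplified from BL6 mouse genomic DNA using primers annealing about 100 nt upstream and downstream of the hairpin. The product was recombined into the entry vector pDONR221 and then transferred into the destination vector by Gateway cloning. Keeping the flanking genomic sequence means the transcript resembles a primary miRNA, giving the cell's miRNA-processing machinery the context it normally uses to recognise and cleave the hairpin. Because the insert is a noncoding RNA, the V5 tag of the backbone has no functional role here.

The plasmid comes from a study that experimentally evaluated novel and previously annotated mammalian microRNA genes. It is suited to ectopic overexpression of this candidate hairpin in cultured mammalian cells, to test whether it is processed into a mature small RNA.
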