Addgene plasmid #26343: pcDNA3.2/V5 mmu-mir-1964
Depositing lab: David Bartel. Depositing organization: Whitehead Institute for Biomedical Research. Publication: Mammalian microRNAs: experimental evaluation of novel and previously annotated genes. Chiang HR, Schoenfeld LW, Ruby JG, Auyeung VC, Spies N, Baek D, Johnston WK, Russ C, Luo S, Babiarz JE, Blelloch R, Schroth GP, Nusbaum C, Bartel DP. Genes Dev. 2010 May 15. 24(10):992-1009. 10.1101/gad.1884710 PubMed 20413612.
Backbone
  Vector backbone: pcDNA3.2/V5-DEST
  Backbone manufacturer: Invitrogen
  Backbone size w/o insert (bp): 7711
  Vector type: Mammalian Expression
  Selectable markers: Neomycin (select with G418)
Growth in bacteria
  Bacterial resistance: Ampicillin, 100 μg/mL
  Growth temperature: 37°C
  Growth strain: DH5alpha
  Copy number: Unknown
Gene/Insert
  Gene/Insert name: mmu-mir-1964 (alt names: mir 1964; mir-1964)
  Species: M. musculus (mouse)
  Insert size (bp): 330
  Entrez Gene: Mir1964 (a.k.a. mmu-mir-1964)
  Cloning method: Gateway Cloning
  Sequencing primers: 5′ CMV-F; 3′ V5 reverse (5′-ACCGAGGAGAGGGTTAGGGAT-3′ )
Terms and licenses: Academic/Nonprofit Terms; Industry Terms: Not Available to Industry
Depositor comments: pre-miRNA hairpins and the surrounding regions were amplified from mouse BL6 genomic DNA using Pfu Polymerase and primers with Gateway (Invitrogen)- compatible ends designed to anneal about 100 nt upstream of and downstream from the miRNA hairpins. PCR products were inserted into Gateway vector pDONR221 and subsequently into pcDNA3.2/V5-DEST.
How to cite: pcDNA3.2/V5 mmu-mir-1964 was a gift from David Bartel (Addgene plasmid # 26343 ; http://n2t.net/addgene:26343 ; RRID:Addgene_26343)
